>Addgene plasmid #207687 | qTAG-N-Puro-mNeon | addgene full sequence | sequence record 413812 | Addgene NGS Result
TCGCGCGTTTCGGTGATGACGGTGAAAACCTCTGACACATGCAGCTCCCGGAGACGGTCACAGCTTGTCT
GTAAGCGGATGCCGGGAGCAGACAAGCCCGTCAGGGCGCGTCAGCGGGTGTTGGCGGGTGTCGGGGCTGG
CTTAACTATGCGGCATCAGAGCAGATTGTACTGAGAGTGCACCATATGCGGTGTGAAATACCGCACAGAT
GCGTAAGGAGAAAATACCGCATCAGGCGCCATTCGCCATTCAGGCTGCGCAACTGTTGGGAAGGGCGATC
GGTGCGGGCCTCTTCGCTATTACGCCAGCTGGCGAAAGGGGGATGTGCTGCAAGGCGATTAAGTTGGGTA
ACGCCAGGGTTTTCCCAGTCACGACGTTGTAAAACGACGGCCAGTGAATTCGGCAAGAGCAAGACCGGTA
GCTACCGTTCGTATAGCATACATTATACGAAGTTATCTGCTAGCATGACCGAGTACAAGCCCACGGTGCG
CCTCGCCACCCGCGACGACGTCCCCAGGGCCGTACGCACCCTCGCCGCCGCGTTCGCCGACTACCCCGCC
ACGCGCCACACCGTCGATCCGGACCGCCACATCGAGCGGGTCACCGAGCTGCAAGAACTCTTCCTCACGC
GCGTCGGGCTCGACATCGGCAAGGTGTGGGTCGCGGACGACGGCGCCGCGGTGGCGGTCTGGACCACGCC
GGAGAGCGTCGAAGCGGGGGCGGTGTTCGCCGAGATCGGCCCGCGCATGGCCGAGTTGAGCGGTTCCCGG
CTGGCCGCGCAGCAACAGATGGAAGGCCTCCTGGCGCCGCACCGGCCCAAGGAGCCCGCGTGGTTCCTGG
CCACCGTCGGCGTCTCGCCCGACCACCAGGGCAAGGGTCTGGGCAGCGCCGTCGTGCTCCCCGGAGTGGA
GGCGGCCGAGCGCGCCGGGGTGCCCGCCTTCCTGGAGACCTCCGCGCCCCGCAACCTCCCCTTCTACGAG
CGGCTCGGCTTCACCGTCACCGCCGACGTCGAGGTGCCCGAAGGACCGCGCACCTGGTGCATGACCCGCA
AGCCCGGTGCCGGATCCGGAGCTACTAACTTCAGCCTGCTGAAGCAGGCCGGAGACGTGGAGGAGAACCC
TGGACCTTCTAGAATAACTTCGTATAGCATACATTATACGAACGGTAGCACGCGTGGAGGTGGCGGTTCC
GGCAAGCCCATCCCCAACCCCCTGCTGGGCCTGGACAGCACCGGAGGTGGCGGATCAATGGTGAGCAAGG
GCGAGGAGGATAACATGGCCTCTCTCCCAGCGACACATGAGTTACACATCTTTGGCTCCATCAACGGTGT
GGACTTTGACATGGTGGGTCAGGGCACCGGCAATCCAAATGATGGTTATGAGGAGTTAAACCTGAAGTCC
ACCAAGGGTGACCTCCAGTTCTCCCCCTGGATTCTGGTCCCTCATATCGGGTATGGCTTCCATCAGTACC
TGCCCTACCCTGACGGGATGTCGCCTTTCCAGGCCGCCATGGTAGATGGCTCCGGATACCAAGTCCATCG
CACAATGCAGTTTGAAGATGGTGCCTCCCTTACTGTTAACTACCGCTACACCTACGAGGGAAGCCACATC
AAAGGAGAGGCCCAGGTGAAGGGGACTGGTTTCCCTGCTGACGGTCCTGTGATGACCAACTCGCTGACCG
CTGCGGACTGGTGCAGGTCGAAGAAGACTTACCCCAACGACAAAACCATCATCAGTACCTTTAAGTGGAG
TTACACCACTGGAAATGGCAAGCGCTACCGGAGCACTGCGCGGACCACCTACACCTTTGCCAAGCCAATG
GCGGCTAACTATCTGAAGAACCAGCCGATGTACGTGTTCCGTAAGACGGAGCTCAAGCACTCCAAGACCG
AGCTCAACTTCAAGGAGTGGCAAAAGGCCTTTACCGATGTGATGGGCATGGACGAGCTGTACAAGGGTGG
AGGCGGATCTCTCGAGGGAGGAAGCGGAGGATCTGGCGGTACCAAGCTTGGCGTAATCATGGTCATAGCT
GTTTCCTGTGTGAAATTGTTATCCGCTCACAATTCCACACAACATACGAGCCGGAAGCATAAAGTGTAAA
GCCTGGGGTGCCTAATGAGTGAGCTAACTCACATTAATTGCGTTGCGCTCACTGCCCGCTTTCCAGTCGG
GAAACCTGTCGTGCCAGCTGCATTAATGAATCGGCCAACGCGCGGGGAGAGGCGGTTTGCGTATTGGGCG
CTCTTCCGCTTCCTCGCTCACTGACTCGCTGCGCTCGGTCGTTCGGCTGCGGCGAGCGGTATCAGCTCAC
TCAAAGGCGGTAATACGGTTATCCACAGAATCAGGGGATAACGCAGGAAAGAACATGTGAGCAAAAGGCC
AGCAAAAGGCCAGGAACCGTAAAAAGGCCGCGTTGCTGGCGTTTTTCCATAGGCTCCGCCCCCCTGACGA
GCATCACAAAAATCGACGCTCAAGTCAGAGGTGGCGAAACCCGACAGGACTATAAAGATACCAGGCGTTT
CCCCCTGGAAGCTCCCTCGTGCGCTCTCCTGTTCCGACCCTGCCGCTTACCGGATACCTGTCCGCCTTTC
TCCCTTCGGGAAGCGTGGCGCTTTCTCATAGCTCACGCTGTAGGTATCTCAGTTCGGTGTAGGTCGTTCG
CTCCAAGCTGGGCTGTGTGCACGAACCCCCCGTTCAGCCCGACCGCTGCGCCTTATCCGGTAACTATCGT
CTTGAGTCCAACCCGGTAAGACACGACTTATCGCCACTGGCAGCAGCCACTGGTAACAGGATTAGCAGAG
CGAGGTATGTAGGCGGTGCTACAGAGTTCTTGAAGTGGTGGCCTAACTACGGCTACACTAGAAGAACAGT
ATTTGGTATCTGCGCTCTGCTGAAGCCAGTTACCTTCGGAAAAAGAGTTGGTAGCTCTTGATCCGGCAAA
CAAACCACCGCTGGTAGCGGTGGTTTTTTTGTTTGCAAGCAGCAGATTACGCGCAGAAAAAAAGGATCTC
AAGAAGATCCTTTGATCTTTTCTACGGGGTCTGACGCTCAGTGGAACGAAAACTCACGTTAAGGGATTTT
GGTCATGAGATTATCAAAAAGGATCTTCACCTAGATCCTTTTAAATTAAAAATGAAGTTTTAAATCAATC
TAAAGTATATATGAGTAAACTTGGTCTGACAGTTACCAATGCTTAATCAGTGAGGCACCTATCTCAGCGA
TCTGTCTATTTCGTTCATCCATAGTTGCCTGACTCCCCGTCGTGTAGATAACTACGATACGGGAGGGCTT
ACCATCTGGCCCCAGTGCTGCAATGATACCGCGAGACCCACGCTCACCGGCTCCAGATTTATCAGCAATA
AACCAGCCAGCCGGAAGGGCCGAGCGCAGAAGTGGTCCTGCAACTTTATCCGCCTCCATCCAGTCTATTA
ATTGTTGCCGGGAAGCTAGAGTAAGTAGTTCGCCAGTTAATAGTTTGCGCAACGTTGTTGCCATTGCTAC
AGGCATCGTGGTGTCACGCTCGTCGTTTGGTATGGCTTCATTCAGCTCCGGTTCCCAACGATCAAGGCGA
GTTACATGATCCCCCATGTTGTGCAAAAAAGCGGTTAGCTCCTTCGGTCCTCCGATCGTTGTCAGAAGTA
AGTTGGCCGCAGTGTTATCACTCATGGTTATGGCAGCACTGCATAATTCTCTTACTGTCATGCCATCCGT
AAGATGCTTTTCTGTGACTGGTGAGTACTCAACCAAGTCATTCTGAGAATAGTGTATGCGGCGACCGAGT
TGCTCTTGCCCGGCGTCAATACGGGATAATACCGCGCCACATAGCAGAACTTTAAAAGTGCTCATCATTG
GAAAACGTTCTTCGGGGCGAAAACTCTCAAGGATCTTACCGCTGTTGAGATCCAGTTCGATGTAACCCAC
TCGTGCACCCAACTGATCTTCAGCATCTTTTACTTTCACCAGCGTTTCTGGGTGAGCAAAAACAGGAAGG
CAAAATGCCGCAAAAAAGGGAATAAGGGCGACACGGAAATGTTGAATACTCATACTCTTCCTTTTTCAAT
ATTATTGAAGCATTTATCAGGGTTATTGTCTCATGAGCGGATACATATTTGAATGTATTTAGAAAAATAA
ACAAATAGGGGTTCCGCGCACATTTCCCCGAAAAGTGCCACCTGACGTCTAAGAAACCATTATTATCATG
ACATTAACCTATAAAAATAGGCGTATCACGAGGCCCTTTCGTC
Features (pLannotate 1.2.2; 14 found; start..end, strand, type, name):
    137..236     +  misc_feature   bom (fragment): basis of mobility region from pBR322
    242..399     -  CDS            lacZα (fragment): LacZα fragment of β-galactosidase; lacZ fragment
    423..456     +  protein_bind   lox71: Left element (LE) mutant of loxP (Araki et al., 2010). Cre-mediated recombination occurs in the 8-bp core sequence (GCATACAT). Cre recombinase
    465..1061    +  CDS            PuroR (fragment): puromycin N-acetyltransferase; pac from Streptomyces; confers resistance to puromycin
   1134..1167    +  protein_bind   lox66: Right element (RE) mutant of loxP (Araki et al., 2010). Cre-mediated recombination occurs in the 8-bp core sequence (GCATACAT). Cre recombinase
   1248..1955    +  CDS            mNeonGreen: mNeonGreen is a basic (constitutively fluorescent) green/yellow fluorescent protein published in 2013, derived from Branchiostoma lanceolatum. It is reported to be a very rapidly-maturing monomer with moderate acid sensitivity.
   2046..2062    -  protein_bind   lac operator: The lac repressor binds to the lac operator to inhibit transcription in E. coli. This inhibition can be relieved by adding lactose or isopropyl-β-D-thiogalactopyranoside (IPTG). lac repressor encoded by lacI
   2070..2100    -  promoter       lac promoter: promoter for the E. coli lac operon
   2115..2136    -  protein_bind   CAP binding site: CAP binding activates transcription in the presence of cAMP. E. coli catabolite activator protein
   2149..2241    -  CDS            lacI (fragment): lac repressor; lacI; The lac repressor binds to the lac operator to inhibit transcription in E. coli. This inhibition can be relieved by adding lactose or isopropyl-β-D-thiogalactopyranoside (IPTG).
   2424..3012    -  rep_origin     ori: high-copy-number ColE1/pMB1/pBR322/pUC origin of replication
   3183..4043    -  CDS            AmpR: β-lactamase; bla; confers resistance to ampicillin, carbenicillin, and related antibiotics
   4044..4148    -  promoter       AmpR promoter: bla
   4243..35      +  CDS            rop (fragment) (across the origin): Rop protein, which maintains plasmids at low copy number; rop
