[The description below was written by a language model from this plasmid's Addgene catalogue record and pLannotate feature annotations shown in this document.]
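Description:
qTAG-N-Puro-mNeon is an empty donor scaffold from the qTAG series, built on the pUC19 cloning backbone and intended as a homology-directed repair template for CRISPR-based endogenous tagging in mammalian cells. It is about 4.2 kb and is propagated in E. coli as a high-copy plasmid through the ColE1/pUC origin, with ampicillin selection from the β-lactamase gene and its own promoter. Remnants of the pUC19 lac region (lacZα fragment, lac promoter and operator, CAP site) flank the cassette, and short bom, rop and lacI fragments are also annotated as backbone remnants.

The payload is a promoterless Puro-2A-mNeon cassette with no gene insert and no homology arms. Users add arms matching a chosen locus so that the cassette integrates at the N-terminus of the target coding sequence. The feature table shows a puromycin N-acetyltransferase coding sequence bracketed by lox71 and lox66 sites, followed by mNeonGreen, a bright monomeric green/yellow fluorescent protein. No mammalian promoter is annotated, which fits a design in which expression depends on in-frame integration behind the endogenous promoter. The 2A element named in the catalogue purpose would then separate the resistance protein from the mNeonGreen-tagged target, although it is not itself annotated in the table. Puromycin therefore enriches for correctly edited cells. The flanking mutant lox sites should allow Cre recombinase to excise the selection marker afterwards, leaving a recombined site that is poorly recognised by Cre, although the record does not explicitly describe this step. The plasmid is typically used with a Cas9 and guide RNA targeting the start-codon region of the gene of interest, to give fluorescent fusion proteins expressed at native levels.
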