Addgene plasmid #207687: qTAG-N-Puro-mNeon
Purpose: (Empty Backbone) Empty N-terminus donor cassette. Integrate homology arms to target the N-terminus insertion of a Puro-2A-mNeon cassette
Depositing lab: Laurence Pelletier. Depositing organization: Sinai Health System. Publication: qTAG: an adaptable plasmid scaffold for CRISPR-based endogenous tagging. Philip R, Sharma A, Matellan L, Erpf AC, Hsu WH, Tkach JM, Wyatt HDM, Pelletier L. EMBO J. 2024 Dec 12. doi: 10.1038/s44318-024-00337-5. PubMed 39668248.
Backbone
  Vector backbone: pUC19
  Backbone manufacturer: Invitrogen
  Backbone size (bp): 2686
  Vector type: Mammalian Expression, CRISPR ; Donor Cassette
  Selectable markers: Puromycin
Growth in bacteria
  Bacterial resistance: Ampicillin, 100 μg/mL
  Growth temperature: 37°C
  Growth strain: DH5alpha
  Copy number: High Copy
Gene/Insert
  Gene/Insert name: None
Terms and licenses: Academic/Nonprofit Terms; Industry Terms: Not Available to Industry
Depositor comments: Please visit https://www.biorxiv.org/content/10.1101/2023.11.01.565029v3 for bioRxiv preprint.
How to cite: qTAG-N-Puro-mNeon was a gift from Laurence Pelletier (Addgene plasmid # 207687 ; http://n2t.net/addgene:207687 ; RRID:Addgene_207687)
